Addgene plasmid #188654: AAV_A2S-8
Purpose: AAV vector expressing SaAID-2S and gRNA
Depositing lab: Keiji Nishida. Depositing organization: Kobe University. Publication: Cytosine base editing systems with minimized off-target effect and molecular size. Li A, Mitsunobu H, Yoshioka S, Suzuki T, Kondo A, Nishida K. Nat Commun. 2022 Aug 8;13(1):4531. doi: 10.1038/s41467-022-32157-8. PubMed 35941130.
Backbone
  Vector backbone: pAAV2
  Vector type: Mammalian Expression, AAV, CRISPR
Growth in bacteria
  Bacterial resistance: Ampicillin, 100 μg/mL
  Growth temperature: 37°C
  Growth strain: NEB Stable
  Copy number: High Copy
Gene/Insert 1
  Gene/Insert name: AID2S--nSaCas9-UGI
  Species: Synthetic; Staphylococcus aureus
  Insert size (bp): 5175
  Mutation: D10A for SaCas9
  Promoter: Scp1
  Tag / fusion protein: UGI
  Cloning method: Gibson Cloning
  Sequencing primers: 5′ gtacttatataagggggtgg; 3′ cacacaaaaaaccaacacac
Gene/Insert 2
  Gene/Insert name: Sa-sgRNA
  Species: Staphylococcus aureus
  Promoter: U6
  Cloning method: Gibson Cloning
  Sequencing primers: 5′ cagcctcgaaataaaagatc; 3′ gagggcctatttcccatg
Terms and licenses: Academic/Nonprofit Terms; Industry Terms: Not Available to Industry
How to cite: AAV_A2S-8 was a gift from Keiji Nishida (Addgene plasmid # 188654 ; http://n2t.net/addgene:188654 ; RRID:Addgene_188654)
