[The description below was written by a language model from this plasmid's Addgene catalogue record and pLannotate feature annotations shown in this document.]
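Description:
AAV_A2S-8 is an all-in-one AAV transfer plasmid built on a pAAV2 backbone for mammalian delivery of a compact cytosine base editor together with its guide RNA. The 7.4 kb plasmid is propagated in E. coli through a high-copy ColE1/pUC-type origin with ampicillin selection (AmpR under its own bla promoter), and it also carries an f1 phage origin. AAV2 inverted terminal repeats flank the payload. One is annotated in full and the other only as short fragments, which may simply reflect how this highly structured repeat was annotated. The ITRs are the cis elements needed to replicate the intervening DNA and package it into AAV particles when rep, cap and helper functions are supplied in trans.

Between the ITRs sit two expression units. In the first, the catalogue lists the small synthetic Scp1 promoter driving the AID2S–nSaCas9–UGI fusion: an engineered AID-type cytidine deaminase module (SaAID-2S) joined to Staphylococcus aureus Cas9 carrying the D10A nickase mutation, followed by the uracil-DNA glycosylase inhibitor from phage PBS2, a nucleoplasmin bipartite NLS and a short synthetic poly(A) signal. Neither the promoter nor the deaminase portion is picked up in the feature table, which begins its coding annotation at Cas9. The nickase directs the deaminase to the target site, where it converts C to U, and UGI blocks uracil excision so that the edit is retained as a C-to-T change. The second unit lies in the opposite orientation and uses the human U6 Pol III promoter to transcribe an SaCas9-type sgRNA. The guide's target is not stated in the record. The small promoter, poly(A) signal and editor keep the cassette within AAV packaging capacity, so a single vector can be used for base editing in mammalian cells.
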