Features (pLannotate 1.2.2; 16 found; start..end, strand, type, name):
     12..39      +  repeat_region  AAV2 ITR (fragment): inverted terminal repeat of adeno-associated virus serotype 2 inverted
     68..95      +  repeat_region  AAV2 ITR (fragment): inverted terminal repeat of adeno-associated virus serotype 2 inverted
    706..3861    +  CDS            cas9: CAS9_STAAU - Experimental evidence at protein level: Swiss-Prot protein existence level 1. CRISPR (clustered regularly interspaced short palindromic repeat) is an adaptive immune system that provides protection against mobile genetic elements (viruses, transposable elements and conjugative plasmids). CRISPR clusters contain spacers, sequences complementary to antecedent mobile elements, and target invading nucleic acids. CRISPR clusters are transcribed and processed into CRISPR RNA (crRNA). In type II CRISPR systems correct processing of pre-crRNA requires a trans- encoded small RNA (tracrRNA)
   3874..4122    +  CDS            UGI: UNGI_BPPB2 - Experimental evidence at protein level: Swiss-Prot protein existence level 1. This protein binds specifically and reversibly to the host uracil-DNA glycosylase, preventing removal of uracil residues from PBS2 DNA by the host uracil-excision repair system. From Bacillus phage PBS2 (Bacteriophage PBS2).
   4135..4182    +  CDS            nucleoplasmin NLS: bipartite nuclear localization signal from nucleoplasmin
   4216..4264    +  polyA_signal   poly(A) signal: synthetic polyadenylation signal
   4278..4336    -  misc_RNA       Sa gRNA scaffold (fragment): guide RNA scaffold for the Staphylococcus aureus CRISPR/Cas9 system
   4391..4631    -  promoter       U6 promoter: RNA polymerase III promoter for human U6 snRNA
   4655..4795    +  repeat_region  AAV2 ITR: inverted terminal repeat of adeno-associated virus serotype 2 inverted
   4800..4851    -  misc_feature   bom (fragment): basis of mobility region from pBR322
   4870..5325    +  rep_origin     f1 ori (sequence partly withheld): f1 bacteriophage origin of replication; arrow indicates direction of (+) strand synthesis
   5326..5375    -  misc_feature   bom (fragment): basis of mobility region from pBR322
   5477..5512    -  CDS            rop (fragment): Rop protein, which maintains plasmids at low copy number; rop
   5607..5711    +  promoter       AmpR promoter: bla
   5712..6572    +  CDS            AmpR: β-lactamase; bla; confers resistance to ampicillin, carbenicillin, and related antibiotics
   6743..7331    +  rep_origin     ori: high-copy-number ColE1/pMB1/pBR322/pUC origin of replication
>Addgene plasmid #188654 | AAV_A2S-8 | addgene full sequence | sequence record 375888 | Addgene NGS Result
CCTGCAGGCAGCTGCGCGCTCGCTCGCTCACTGAGGCCGCCCGGGCGTCGGGCGACCTTTGGTCGCCCGG
CCTCAGTGAGCGAGCGAGCGCGCAGAGAGGGAGTGGCCAACTCCATCACTAGGGGTTCCTGCGGCCTCTA
GACTCGAGGCGTTGTACTTATATAAGGGGGTGGGGGCGCGTTCGTCCTCAGTCGCGATCGAACACTCGAG
CCGAGCAGACGTGCCTACGGACCGCTCTGGCTAACTACCGGTGCCACCATGGCCCCAAAGAAGAAGCGGA
AGGTCGGTATCCACGGAGTCCCAGCAGCCTCACACCGCTGCTACGTGCTGTTTGAGTTGAAGCGAAGGGG
CGAAAGAAGGGCTTGCTTTTGGGGCTATGCCGTCAACAAGCCCCAAAGTGGCACCGAGAGAGGAATACAC
GCTGAGATATTCAGTATCCGAAAGGTGGAAGAGTATCTTCGGGATAATCCTGGGCAGTTTACGATCAACT
GGTATTCCAGCTGGAGTCCTTGCGCTGATTGTGCCGAGAAAATTCTGGAATGGTATAATCAGGAACTTCG
GGGAAACGGGCACACATTGAAAATCGAAGCCTGCAAGCTGTACTACGAGAAGAATGCCCGGAACCAGATA
GGACTCCAGAATCTGAGGGACAATGGTGTAGGCCTGAACGTGGGTGGAGGTGGCAGTGATGTCGGCGGAG
GCTCCAAGCGGAACTACATCCTGGGCCTGGCCATCGGCATCACCAGCGTGGGCTACGGCATCATCGACTA
CGAGACACGGGACGTGATCGATGCCGGCGTGCGGCTGTTCAAAGAGGCCAACGTGGAAAACAACGAGGGC
AGGCGGAGCAAGAGAGGCGCCAGAAGGCTGAAGCGGCGGAGGCGGCATAGAATCCAGAGAGTGAAGAAGC
TGCTGTTCGACTACAACCTGCTGACCGACCACAGCGAGCTGAGCGGCATCAACCCCTACGAGGCCAGAGT
GAAGGGCCTGAGCCAGAAGCTGAGCGAGGAAGAGTTCTCTGCCGCCCTGCTGCACCTGGCCAAGAGAAGA
GGCGTGCACAACGTGAACGAGGTGGAAGAGGACACCGGCAACGAGCTGTCCACCAAAGAGCAGATCAGCC
GGAACAGCAAGGCCCTGGAAGAGAAATACGTGGCCGAACTGCAGCTGGAACGGCTGAAGAAAGACGGCGA
AGTGCGGGGCAGCATCAACAGATTCAAGACCAGCGACTACGTGAAAGAAGCCAAACAGCTGCTGAAGGTG
CAGAAGGCCTACCACCAGCTGGACCAGAGCTTCATCGACACCTACATCGACCTGCTGGAAACCCGGCGGA
CCTACTATGAGGGACCTGGCGAGGGCAGCCCCTTCGGCTGGAAGGACATCAAAGAATGGTACGAGATGCT
GATGGGCCACTGCACCTACTTCCCCGAGGAACTGCGGAGCGTGAAGTACGCCTACAACGCCGACCTGTAC
AACGCCCTGAACGACCTGAACAATCTCGTGATCACCAGGGACGAGAACGAGAAGCTGGAATATTACGAGA
AGTTCCAGATCATCGAGAACGTGTTCAAGCAGAAGAAGAAGCCCACCCTGAAGCAGATCGCCAAAGAAAT
CCTCGTGAACGAAGAGGATATTAAGGGCTACAGAGTGACCAGCACCGGCAAGCCCGAGTTCACCAACCTG
AAGGTGTACCACGACATCAAGGACATTACCGCCCGGAAAGAGATTATTGAGAACGCCGAGCTGCTGGATC
AGATTGCCAAGATCCTGACCATCTACCAGAGCAGCGAGGACATCCAGGAAGAACTGACCAATCTGAACTC
CGAGCTGACCCAGGAAGAGATCGAGCAGATCTCTAATCTGAAGGGCTATACCGGCACCCACAACCTGAGC
CTGAAGGCCATCAACCTGATCCTGGACGAGCTGTGGCACACCAACGACAACCAGATCGCTATCTTCAACC
GGCTGAAGCTGGTGCCCAAGAAGGTGGACCTGTCCCAGCAGAAAGAGATCCCCACCACCCTGGTGGACGA
CTTCATCCTGAGCCCCGTCGTGAAGAGAAGCTTCATCCAGAGCATCAAAGTGATCAACGCCATCATCAAG
AAGTACGGCCTGCCCAACGACATCATTATCGAGCTGGCCCGCGAGAAGAACTCCAAGGACGCCCAGAAAA
TGATCAACGAGATGCAGAAGCGGAACCGGCAGACCAACGAGCGGATCGAGGAAATCATCCGGACCACCGG
CAAAGAGAACGCCAAGTACCTGATCGAGAAGATCAAGCTGCACGACATGCAGGAAGGCAAGTGCCTGTAC
AGCCTGGAAGCCATCCCTCTGGAAGATCTGCTGAACAACCCCTTCAACTATGAGGTGGACCACATCATCC
CCAGAAGCGTGTCCTTCGACAACAGCTTCAACAACAAGGTGCTCGTGAAGCAGGAAGAAAACAGCAAGAA
GGGCAACCGGACCCCATTCCAGTACCTGAGCAGCAGCGACAGCAAGATCAGCTACGAAACCTTCAAGAAG
CACATCCTGAATCTGGCCAAGGGCAAGGGCAGAATCAGCAAGACCAAGAAAGAGTATCTGCTGGAAGAAC
GGGACATCAACAGGTTCTCCGTGCAGAAAGACTTCATCAACCGGAACCTGGTGGATACCAGATACGCCAC
CAGAGGCCTGATGAACCTGCTGCGGAGCTACTTCAGAGTGAACAACCTGGACGTGAAAGTGAAGTCCATC
AATGGCGGCTTCACCAGCTTTCTGCGGCGGAAGTGGAAGTTTAAGAAAGAGCGGAACAAGGGGTACAAGC
ACCACGCCGAGGACGCCCTGATCATTGCCAACGCCGATTTCATCTTCAAAGAGTGGAAGAAACTGGACAA
GGCCAAAAAAGTGATGGAAAACCAGATGTTCGAGGAAAAGCAGGCCGAGAGCATGCCCGAGATCGAAACC
GAGCAGGAGTACAAAGAGATCTTCATCACCCCCCACCAGATCAAGCACATTAAGGACTTCAAGGACTACA
AGTACAGCCACCGGGTGGACAAGAAGCCTAATAGAGAGCTGATTAACGACACCCTGTACTCCACCCGGAA
GGACGACAAGGGCAACACCCTGATCGTGAACAATCTGAACGGCCTGTACGACAAGGACAATGACAAGCTG
AAAAAGCTGATCAACAAGAGCCCCGAAAAGCTGCTGATGTACCACCACGACCCCCAGACCTACCAGAAAC
TGAAGCTGATTATGGAACAGTACGGCGACGAGAAGAATCCCCTGTACAAGTACTACGAGGAAACCGGGAA
CTACCTGACCAAGTACTCCAAAAAGGACAACGGCCCCGTGATCAAGAAGATTAAGTATTACGGCAACAAA
CTGAACGCCCATCTGGACATCACCGACGACTACCCCAACAGCAGAAACAAGGTCGTGAAGCTGTCCCTGA
AGCCCTACAGATTCGACGTGTACCTGGACAATGGCGTGTACAAGTTCGTGACCGTGAAGAATCTGGATGT
GATCAAAAAAGAAAACTACTACGAAGTGAATAGCAAGTGCTATGAGGAAGCTAAGAAGCTGAAGAAGATC
AGCAACCAGGCCGAGTTTATCGCCTCCTTCTACAACAACGATCTGATCAAGATCAACGGCGAGCTGTATA
GAGTGATCGGCGTGAACAACGACCTGCTGAACCGGATCGAAGTGAACATGATCGACATCACCTACCGCGA
GTACCTGGAAAACATGAACGACAAGAGGCCCCCCAGGATCATTAAGACAATCGCCTCCAAGACCCAGAGC
ATTAAGAAGTACAGCACAGACATTCTGGGCAACCTGTATGAAGTGAAATCTAAGAAGCACCCTCAGATCA
TCAAAAAGGGCTCTGGAGGCAGCACCAACCTGTCTGACATCATCGAGAAGGAGACAGGCAAGCAGCTGGT
CATCCAGGAGAGCATCCTGATGCTGCCCGAAGAAGTCGAAGAAGTGATCGGAAACAAGCCTGAGAGCGAT
ATCCTGGTCCATACCGCCTACGACGAGAGTACCGACGAAAATGTGATGCTGCTGACATCCGACGCCCCAG
AGTATAAGCCCTGGGCTCTGGTCATCCAGGATTCCAACGGAGAGAACAAAATCAAAATGCTGTCTGGCGG
CTCAAAAAGGCCGGCGGCCACGAAAAAGGCCGGCCAGGCAAAAAAGAAAAAGTAAGAATTCCTAGAGCTC
GCTGATCAGCCTCGAAATAAAAGATCTTTATTTTCATTAGATCTGTGTGTTGGTTTTTTGTGTGGGTACC
AAAAAAATCTCGCCAACAAGTTGACGAGATAAACACGGCATTTTGCCTTGTTTTAGTAGATTCTGTAATT
TTCATTACAGAGTACTAAAACCGAGACGCATTAATCGTCTCGGGTGTTTCGTCCTTTCCACAAGATATAT
AAAGCCAAGAAATCGAAATACTTTCAAGTTACGGTAAGCATATGATAGTCCATTTTAAAACATAATTTTA
AAACTGCAAACTACCCAAGAAATTATTACTTTCTACGTCACGTATTTTGTACTAATATCTTTGTGTTTAC
AGTCAAATTAATTCTAATTATCTCTCTAACAGCCTTGTATCGTATATGCAAATATGAAGGAATCATGGGA
AATAGGCCCTCTTCCTGCCCGACCTTGCGGCCGCAGGAACCCCTAGTGATGGAGTTGGCCACTCCCTCTC
TGCGCGCTCGCTCGCTCACTGAGGCCGGGCGACCAAAGGTCGCCCGACGCCCGGGCTTTGCCCGGGCGGC
CTCAGTGAGCGAGCGAGCGCGCAGCTGCCTGCAGGGGCGCCTGATGCGGTATTTTCTCCTTACGCATCTG
TGCGGTATTTCACACCGCATA
[95 nt withheld, positions 4852-4946]
T
[46 nt withheld, positions 4948-4993]
C
[141 nt withheld, positions 4995-5135]
CCTTTGACGTTGGAGTCCACGTTCTTT
[37 nt withheld, positions 5163-5199]
ACTCTATCTCGGGCTATTCTTTTGATTTATAAGGGATTTTGCCGATTTCGGTCTATTGGTTAAAAAATGA
GCTGATTTAACAAAAATTTAACGCGAATTTTAACAAAATATTAACGTTTACAATTTTATGGTGCACTCTC
AGTACAATCTGCTCTGATGCCGCATAGTTAAGCCAGCCCCGACACCCGCCAACACCCGCTGACGCGCCCT
GACGGGCTTGTCTGCTCCCGGCATCCGCTTACAGACAAGCTGTGACCGTCTCCGGGAGCTGCATGTGTCA
GAGGTTTTCACCGTCATCACCGAAACGCGCGAGACGAAAGGGCCTCGTGATACGCCTATTTTTATAGGTT
AATGTCATGATAATAATGGTTTCTTAGACGTCAGGTGGCACTTTTCGGGGAAATGTGCGCGGAACCCCTA
TTTGTTTATTTTTCTAAATACATTCAAATATGTATCCGCTCATGAGACAATAACCCTGATAAATGCTTCA
ATAATATTGAAAAAGGAAGAGTATGAGTATTCAACATTTCCGTGTCGCCCTTATTCCCTTTTTTGCGGCA
TTTTGCCTTCCTGTTTTTGCTCACCCAGAAACGCTGGTGAAAGTAAAAGATGCTGAAGATCAGTTGGGTG
CACGAGTGGGTTACATCGAACTGGATCTCAACAGCGGTAAGATCCTTGAGAGTTTTCGCCCCGAAGAACG
TTTTCCAATGATGAGCACTTTTAAAGTTCTGCTATGTGGCGCGGTATTATCCCGTATTGACGCCGGGCAA
GAGCAACTCGGTCGCCGCATACACTATTCTCAGAATGACTTGGTTGAGTACTCACCAGTCACAGAAAAGC
ATCTTACGGATGGCATGACAGTAAGAGAATTATGCAGTGCTGCCATAACCATGAGTGATAACACTGCGGC
CAACTTACTTCTGACAACGATCGGAGGACCGAAGGAGCTAACCGCTTTTTTGCACAACATGGGGGATCAT
GTAACTCGCCTTGATCGTTGGGAACCGGAGCTGAATGAAGCCATACCAAACGACGAGCGTGACACCACGA
TGCCTGTAGCAATGGCAACAACGTTGCGCAAACTATTAACTGGCGAACTACTTACTCTAGCTTCCCGGCA
ACAATTAATAGACTGGATGGAGGCGGATAAAGTTGCAGGACCACTTCTGCGCTCGGCCCTTCCGGCTGGC
TGGTTTATTGCTGATAAATCTGGAGCCGGTGAGCGTGGAAGCCGCGGTATCATTGCAGCACTGGGGCCAG
ATGGTAAGCCCTCCCGTATCGTAGTTATCTACACGACGGGGAGTCAGGCAACTATGGATGAACGAAATAG
ACAGATCGCTGAGATAGGTGCCTCACTGATTAAGCATTGGTAACTGTCAGACCAAGTTTACTCATATATA
CTTTAGATTGATTTAAAACTTCATTTTTAATTTAAAAGGATCTAGGTGAAGATCCTTTTTGATAATCTCA
TGACCAAAATCCCTTAACGTGAGTTTTCGTTCCACTGAGCGTCAGACCCCGTAGAAAAGATCAAAGGATC
TTCTTGAGATCCTTTTTTTCTGCGCGTAATCTGCTGCTTGCAAACAAAAAAACCACCGCTACCAGCGGTG
GTTTGTTTGCCGGATCAAGAGCTACCAACTCTTTTTCCGAAGGTAACTGGCTTCAGCAGAGCGCAGATAC
CAAATACTGTTCTTCTAGTGTAGCCGTAGTTAGGCCACCACTTCAAGAACTCTGTAGCACCGCCTACATA
CCTCGCTCTGCTAATCCTGTTACCAGTGGCTGCTGCCAGTGGCGATAAGTCGTGTCTTACCGGGTTGGAC
TCAAGACGATAGTTACCGGATAAGGCGCAGCGGTCGGGCTGAACGGGGGGTTCGTGCACACAGCCCAGCT
TGGAGCGAACGACCTACACCGAACTGAGATACCTACAGCGTGAGCTATGAGAAAGCGCCACGCTTCCCGA
AGGGAGAAAGGCGGACAGGTATCCGGTAAGCGGCAGGGTCGGAACAGGAGAGCGCACGAGGGAGCTTCCA
GGGGGAAACGCCTGGTATCTTTATAGTCCTGTCGGGTTTCGCCACCTCTGACTTGAGCGTCGATTTTTGT
GATGCTCGTCAGGGGGGCGGAGCCTATGGAAAAACGCCAGCAACGCGGCCTTTTTACGGTTCCTGGCCTT
TTGCTGGCCTTTTGCTCACATGT
